Addgene plasmid #15679: pET14b PHAS-I
Depositing lab: John Lawrence. Depositing organization: University of Virginia. Publication: Two motifs in the translational repressor PHAS-I required for efficient phosphorylation by mammalian target of rapamycin and for recognition by raptor. Choi KM, McMahon LP, Lawrence JC. J Biol Chem. 2003 May 30. 278(22):19667-73. 10.1074/jbc.M301142200 PubMed 12665511.
Backbone
  Vector backbone: pET14b
  Backbone manufacturer: Novagen
  Backbone size w/o insert (bp): 4671
  Vector type: Bacterial Expression
Growth in bacteria
  Bacterial resistance: Ampicillin, 100 μg/mL
  Growth temperature: 37°C
  Growth strain: DH5alpha
  Copy number: High Copy
Gene/Insert
  Gene/Insert name: PHAS-I (alt name: 4EBP1)
  Species: R. norvegicus (rat)
  Insert size (bp): 800
  Mutation: Nucleotides 1-354 of rat PHAS-I plus 450bp of 3'UTR
  GenBank ID: NM_053857
  Entrez Gene: Eif4ebp1 (a.k.a. PHAS-I)
  Tag / fusion protein: 6xHis (N terminal on insert)
  Cloning method: Restriction Enzyme; 5′ cloning site BamHI (not destroyed); 3′ cloning site BamHI (not destroyed)
  Sequencing primers: 5′ T7
Terms and licenses: Academic/Nonprofit Terms; Industry Terms: Not Available to Industry
Depositor comments: Full-length PHASI with a His tag. See author's map for detailed information.
How to cite: pET14b PHAS-I was a gift from John Lawrence (Addgene plasmid # 15679 ; http://n2t.net/addgene:15679 ; RRID:Addgene_15679)
