[The description below was written by a language model from this plasmid's Addgene catalogue record.]
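Description:
pET14b PHAS-I is a bacterial expression plasmid built on the Novagen pET14b backbone (4671 bp without insert) for producing recombinant rat PHAS-I, also known as 4E-BP1 (gene Eif4ebp1), in E. coli. It is maintained as a high-copy plasmid under ampicillin selection. No feature table accompanies the record, so individual backbone elements are not itemised. However, pET-series vectors generally drive the insert from a T7 promoter, which requires a host supplying T7 RNA polymerase for expression, and the listed T7 5′ sequencing primer is consistent with this arrangement. The DH5alpha strain named in the record serves for propagation rather than expression.

The insert is about 800 bp, comprising nucleotides 1–354 of the rat PHAS-I coding sequence plus roughly 450 bp of 3′ untranslated region. It was cloned into a BamHI site, which is retained at both ends; because the same enzyme flanks the insert, orientation is not enforced by the cloning strategy itself. A 6xHis tag is fused at the N terminus, and the depositor describes the product as full-length PHAS-I with a His tag. The tag allows purification by immobilised metal affinity chromatography.

PHAS-I is a translational repressor that binds eIF4E and is regulated by phosphorylation. The associated publication examines motifs in PHAS-I needed for efficient phosphorylation by mTOR and for recognition by raptor. This suggests the plasmid is used to produce purified wild-type protein as a substrate or binding partner in such assays, although the record does not state the application explicitly.
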