>Addgene plasmid #15679 | pET14b PHAS-I | addgene partial sequence | sequence record 22054 | T7 5'-TAATACGACTCACTATAGGG-3'
TGTTTAACTTTAAGAAGGAGATATACCATGGGGCAGCAGCCATCATCATCATCATCACAGCAGCGGCCTG
GTGCCGCGCGGCAGCCATATGCTCGAGGATCCTATGTCGGCGGGCAGCAGTTGCAGCCAGACTCCCAGCC
GGGCTATCCCCACTCGCCGCGTAGCCCTCGGCGACGGCGTGCAGCTCCCGCCCGGGGACTACAGCACCAC
CCCCGGCGGCACGCTCTTCAGCACCACCCCGGGAGGAACCAGAATCATCTATGACCGGAAATTCCTGATG
GAGTGTCGGAACTCGCCTGTGGCCAAAACACCCCCAAAGGACCTGCCAACCATTCCAGGGGTCACTAGCC
CTACCAGCGATGAGCCTCCCATGCAGGCCAGCCAGAGCCATCTGCACAGCAGCCCGGAAGATAAGCGGGC
AGGTGGTGAAGAGTCACAGTTTGAGATGGACATTTAAGGGACCAGCCATAGGACGCAGGATCCTATGTCG
GCGGGCAGCAGTTGCAGCCAGACTCCCAGCCGGGCTATCCCCACTCGCCGCGTAGCCCTCGGCGACGGCG
TGCAGCTCCCGCCCGGGGACTACAGCACCACCCCCGGCGGCACGCTCTTCAGCACCACCCCGGGAGGAAC
CAGAATCATCTATGACCGGAAATTCCTGATGGAGTGTCGGAACTCGCCTGTGGGCCAAACACCCCCAAAG
GACCTGCCAACCATTCCAGGGGTCACTAGCCCTACCAGCGATGAGCCTCCCATG
